Addgene plasmid #195167: siRNA-resistant ABHD16A-S355A-mNG
Purpose: mammalian expression of siRNA-resistant mutant ABHD16A tagged with mNeonGreen
Depositing lab: Gia Voeltz. Depositing organization: University of Colorado, Boulder. Publication: An ER phospholipid hydrolase drives ER-associated mitochondrial constriction for fission and fusion. Nguyen TT, Voeltz GK. Elife. 2022 Nov 30;11:e84279. doi: 10.7554/eLife.84279. PubMed 36448541.
Backbone
  Vector backbone: ABHD16A-mNG
  Vector type: Mammalian Expression
Growth in bacteria
  Bacterial resistance: Kanamycin, 50 μg/mL
  Growth temperature: 37°C
  Growth strain: DH5alpha
  Copy number: High Copy
Gene/Insert
  Gene/Insert name: ABHD16A (alt names: Phosphatidylserine lipase ABHD16A, isoform 1; BAT5)
  Species: H. sapiens (human)
  Insert size (bp): 1674
  Mutation: Wobble mutations for siRNA resistance from L90 to P95, S355A
  Entrez Gene: ABHD16A (a.k.a. BAT5, D6S82E, NG26, PP199, SPG86, hBAT5)
  Promoter: CMV
  Tag / fusion protein: mNeonGreen (C terminal on backbone)
  Cloning method: Ligation Independent Cloning
Terms and licenses: Academic/Nonprofit Terms; Industry Terms: Not Available to Industry
How to cite: siRNA-resistant ABHD16A-S355A-mNG was a gift from Gia Voeltz (Addgene plasmid # 195167 ; http://n2t.net/addgene:195167 ; RRID:Addgene_195167)
