[The description below was written by a language model from this plasmid's Addgene catalogue record and pLannotate feature annotations shown in this document.]
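Description:
siRNA-resistant ABHD16A-S355A-mNG is a mammalian expression plasmid of about 6.4 kb, derived from a parental ABHD16A-mNG vector. It is propagated in E. coli from a high-copy ColE1/pUC-type origin under kanamycin selection. Resistance comes from a Tn5 NeoR/KanR (aminoglycoside phosphotransferase) gene placed behind both a bacterial bla promoter and the SV40 enhancer/early promoter and terminated by an HSV TK polyadenylation signal. This arrangement gives kanamycin resistance in bacteria and could in principle support G418 selection in mammalian cells. An f1 origin is also present. The short annotated fragments of large T antigen, ble and the bGH poly(A) signal appear to be backbone remnants or partial annotation matches rather than functional elements.

The payload is the 1,674 bp human ABHD16A coding sequence (also called BAT5, a phosphatidylserine lipase), driven by the CMV immediate-early enhancer and promoter. It is joined through a short multiple-cloning-site remnant to a C-terminal mNeonGreen, a bright, rapidly maturing monomeric green/yellow fluorescent protein, and is followed by an SV40 poly(A) signal. Two sets of changes distinguish the insert. Silent wobble substitutions across codons L90 to P95 make the transcript resistant to siRNA targeting the endogenous gene while preserving the protein sequence. The second change is the S355A point mutation, whose functional consequence the record does not state.

The design suits knockdown-and-rescue experiments, in which endogenous ABHD16A is depleted by siRNA and the fluorescent mutant protein is re-expressed to test whether it restores function and to follow its localisation. The associated publication concerns an ER phospholipid hydrolase that drives ER-associated mitochondrial constriction for fission and fusion.
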