Features (pLannotate 1.2.2; 16 found; start..end, strand, type, name):
     61..364     +  enhancer       CMV enhancer: human cytomegalovirus immediate early enhancer
    365..568     +  promoter       CMV promoter: human cytomegalovirus (CMV) immediate early promoter
    591..627     +  misc_feature   MCS (fragment): multiple cloning site
    628..2301    +  CDS            ABHD16A: ABHGA_HUMAN - Also known as BAT5 From Homo sapiens (Human).
   2302..2324    +  misc_feature   MCS (fragment): multiple cloning site
   2332..3039    +  CDS            mNeonGreen: mNeonGreen is a basic (constitutively fluorescent) green/yellow fluorescent protein published in 2013, derived from Branchiostoma lanceolatum. It is reported to be a very rapidly-maturing monomer with moderate acid sensitivity.
   3058..3141    +  CDS            large T antigen (fragment): large T antigen from SV40 (simian virus 40)
   3164..3285    +  polyA_signal   SV40 poly(A) signal: SV40 polyadenylation signal
   3319..3747    -  rep_origin     f1 ori (sequence partly withheld): f1 bacteriophage origin of replication; arrow indicates direction of (+) strand synthesis
   3774..3878    +  promoter       AmpR promoter: bla
   3880..4237    +  promoter       SV40 promoter: SV40 enhancer and early promoter
   4272..5066    +  CDS            NeoR/KanR: aminoglycoside phosphotransferase from Tn5; aph(3')-II (or nptII); confers resistance to neomycin, kanamycin, and G418 (Geneticin®)
   5087..5239    +  CDS            ble (fragment): BLE_KLEPN - Experimental evidence at protein level: Swiss-Prot protein existence level 1. Binding protein with a strong affinity to the bleomycin family of antibiotics. Binds to CL990; an antimitotic-antibiotic compound. From Klebsiella pneumoniae.
   5298..5345    +  polyA_signal   HSV TK poly(A) signal: herpes simplex virus thymidine kinase polyadenylation signal (Cole and Stacy, 1985)
   5436..5452    -  polyA_signal   bGH poly(A) signal (fragment): bovine growth hormone polyadenylation signal
   5674..6262    +  rep_origin     ori: high-copy-number ColE1/pMB1/pBR322/pUC origin of replication
>Addgene plasmid #195167 | siRNA-resistant ABHD16A-S355A-mNG | addgene full sequence | sequence record 384086 | Addgene NGS Result
TAGTTATTAATAGTAATCAATTACGGGGTCATTAGTTCATAGCCCATATATGGAGTTCCGCGTTACATAA
CTTACGGTAAATGGCCCGCCTGGCTGACCGCCCAACGACCCCCGCCCATTGACGTCAATAATGACGTATG
TTCCCATAGTAACGCCAATAGGGACTTTCCATTGACGTCAATGGGTGGAGTATTTACGGTAAACTGCCCA
CTTGGCAGTACATCAAGTGTATCATATGCCAAGTACGCCCCCTATTGACGTCAATGACGGTAAATGGCCC
GCCTGGCATTATGCCCAGTACATGACCTTATGGGACTTTCCTACTTGGCAGTACATCTACGTATTAGTCA
TCGCTATTACCATGGTGATGCGGTTTTGGCAGTACATCAATGGGCGTGGATAGCGGTTTGACTCACGGGG
ATTTCCAAGTCTCCACCCCATTGACGTCAATGGGAGTTTGTTTTGGCACCAAAATCAACGGGACTTTCCA
AAATGTCGTAACAACTCCGCCCCATTGACGCAAATGGGCGGTAGGCGTGTACGGTGGGAGGTCTATATAA
GCAGAGCTGGTTTAGTGAACCGTCAGATCCGCTAGCGCTACCGGACTCAGATCTCGAGCTCAAGCTTATG
GCGAAGCTGCTGAGCTGCGTCCTAGGCCCCCGGCTCTACAAAATCTACCGGGAGAGGGACTCTGAAAGGG
CCCCGGCCAGCGTCCCTGAGACGCCAACGGCAGTCACTGCCCCCCATTCCAGCTCCTGGGATACGTACTA
TCAGCCCCGTGCCCTGGAGAAACATGCTGACAGCATCCTGGCACTGGCTTCAGTATTCTGGTCCATCTCT
TATTACTCCTCTCCCTTCGCCTTCTTCTACTTGTACAGGAAAGGTTACTTGAGTTTAAGTAAGGTAGTAC
CATTTTCTCACTATGCTGGGACATTGCTGCTACTTCTGGCAGGTGTGGCCTGCCTCCGAGGCATTGGCCG
CTGGACCAACCCCCAGTACCGGCAGTTCATCACCATCTTGGAAGCAACACATCGGAACCAGTCTTCAGAA
AACAAGAGGCAGCTTGCCAACTACAACTTTGACTTCCGGAGCTGGCCAGTCGACTTCCACTGGGAAGAAC
CCAGCAGCCGGAAGGAGTCTCGAGGGGGCCCTTCCCGCCGGGGTGTGGCCCTGCTTCGCCCAGAGCCCCT
GCACCGGGGGACAGCAGACACCCTCCTCAACCGGGTTAAGAAGCTGCCTTGTCAGATCACCAGCTACCTG
GTGGCGCACACCCTAGGGCGCCGGATGCTGTATCCAGGCTCTGTGTACCTGCTGCAGAAGGCCCTCATGC
CTGTGCTGCTGCAGGGCCAGGCCCGACTGGTGGAAGAGTGTAATGGGCGCCGGGCAAAGCTGCTGGCCTG
TGATGGCAATGAGATTGACACCATGTTTGTGGACCGGCGGGGGACAGCTGAGCCCCAGGGACAGAAGCTG
GTGATCTGCTGTGAGGGGAATGCTGGGTTTTATGAGGTGGGCTGCGTCTCCACGCCCCTGGAAGCTGGAT
ATTCAGTCCTGGGCTGGAATCATCCAGGCTTTGCTGGAAGCACGGGGGTGCCATTCCCGCAGAATGAGGC
TAATGCCATGGATGTGGTGGTCCAGTTTGCCATCCACCGCCTGGGCTTCCAGCCCCAGGACATCATCATC
TACGCCTGGGCCATCGGCGGCTTCACTGCCACGTGGGCAGCCATGTCCTACCCAGATGTTAGTGCCATGA
TCCTGGATGCCTCCTTTGATGACCTGGTGCCCTTGGCCTTGAAGGTCATGCCAGACAGCTGGAGGGGCCT
GGTGACCAGGACCGTGAGGCAGCATCTCAATCTAAACAACGCGGAGCAGCTGTGCAGATACCAGGGTCCT
GTACTGCTGATCCGGAGAACCAAGGATGAGATCATCACCACCACGGTTCCTGAGGACATCATGTCCAACC
GAGGCAATGACCTCCTGCTGAAGCTCCTGCAGCATCGGTATCCCCGGGTGATGGCAGAGGAGGGTCTTCG
AGTGGTGAGGCAGTGGTTGGAGGCCTCCTCACAGCTGGAGGAAGCCTCAATTTATAGCCGATGGGAGGTG
GAAGAGGACTGGTGTCTGTCTGTCCTCCGCTCCTACCAGGCAGAACACGGGCCTGACTTCCCCTGGAGCG
TGGGGGAGGACATGAGTGCAGATGGACGGCGGCAGCTGGCTTTGTTTCTGGCTCGGAAGCATCTGCACAA
CTTTGAGGCCACTCACTGCACCCCACTCCCAGCCCAGAACTTCCAGATGCCCTGGCACCTCCCGCGGGCC
CGGGATCCACCGGTCGCCACCATGGTGAGCAAGGGCGAGGAGGATAACATGGCCTCTCTCCCAGCGACAC
ATGAGTTACACATCTTTGGCTCCATCAACGGTGTGGACTTTGACATGGTGGGTCAGGGCACCGGCAATCC
AAATGATGGTTATGAGGAGTTAAACCTGAAGTCCACCAAGGGTGACCTCCAGTTCTCCCCCTGGATTCTG
GTCCCTCATATCGGGTATGGCTTCCATCAGTACCTGCCCTACCCTGACGGGATGTCGCCTTTCCAGGCCG
CCATGGTAGATGGCTCCGGCTACCAAGTCCATCGCACAATGCAGTTTGAAGATGGTGCCTCCCTTACTGT
TAACTACCGCTACACCTACGAGGGAAGCCACATCAAAGGAGAGGCCCAGGTGAAGGGGACTGGTTTCCCT
GCTGACGGTCCTGTGATGACCAACTCGCTGACCGCTGCGGACTGGTGCAGGTCGAAGAAGACTTACCCCA
ACGACAAAACCATCATCAGTACCTTTAAGTGGAGTTACACCACTGGAAATGGCAAGCGCTACCGGAGCAC
TGCGCGGACCACCTACACCTTTGCCAAGCCAATGGCGGCTAACTATCTGAAGAACCAGCCGATGTACGTG
TTCCGTAAGACGGAGCTCAAGCACTCCAAGACCGAGCTCAACTTCAAGGAGTGGCAAAAGGCCTTTACCG
ATGTGATGGGCATGGACGAGCTGTACAAGTAAGCGGCCGCGACTCTAGATCATAATCAGCCATACCACAT
TTGTAGAGGTTTTACTTGCTTTAAAAAACCTCCCACACCTCCCCCTGAACCTGAAACATAAAATGAATGC
AATTGTTGTTGTTAACTTGTTTATTGCAGCTTATAATGGTTACAAATAAAGCAATAGCATCACAAATTTC
ACAAATAAAGCATTTTTTTCACTGCATTCTAGTTGTGGTTTGTCCAAACTCATCAATGTATCTTAAGGCG
TAAATTGTAAGCGTTAATATTTTGTTAAAATTCGCGTTAAATTTTTGTTAAATCAGCTCATTTTTTAACC
AATAGGCCGAAATCGGCAAAATCCCTTATAAATCAAAAGAATAGACCGAGATAGGGT
[37 nt withheld, positions 3418-3454]
AAAGAACGTGGACTCCAACGTCAAAGG
[49 nt withheld, positions 3482-3530]
T
[91 nt withheld, positions 3532-3622]
G
[124 nt withheld, positions 3624-3747]
CAGGTGGCACTTTTCGGGGAAATGTGCGCGGAACCCCTATTTGTTTATTTTTCTAAATACATTCAAATAT
GTATCCGCTCATGAGACAATAACCCTGATAAATGCTTCAATAATATTGAAAAAGGAAGAGTCCTGAGGCG
GAAAGAACCAGCTGTGGAATGTGTGTCAGTTAGGGTGTGGAAAGTCCCCAGGCTCCCCAGCAGGCAGAAG
TATGCAAAGCATGCATCTCAATTAGTCAGCAACCAGGTGTGGAAAGTCCCCAGGCTCCCCAGCAGGCAGA
AGTATGCAAAGCATGCATCTCAATTAGTCAGCAACCATAGTCCCGCCCCTAACTCCGCCCATCCCGCCCC
TAACTCCGCCCAGTTCCGCCCATTCTCCGCCCCATGGCTGACTAATTTTTTTTATTTATGCAGAGGCCGA
GGCCGCCTCGGCCTCTGAGCTATTCCAGAAGTAGTGAGGAGGCTTTTTTGGAGGCCTAGGCTTTTGCAAA
GATCGATCAAGAGACAGGATGAGGATCGTTTCGCATGATTGAACAAGATGGATTGCACGCAGGTTCTCCG
GCCGCTTGGGTGGAGAGGCTATTCGGCTATGACTGGGCACAACAGACAATCGGCTGCTCTGATGCCGCCG
TGTTCCGGCTGTCAGCGCAGGGGCGCCCGGTTCTTTTTGTCAAGACCGACCTGTCCGGTGCCCTGAATGA
ACTGCAAGACGAGGCAGCGCGGCTATCGTGGCTGGCCACGACGGGCGTTCCTTGCGCAGCTGTGCTCGAC
GTTGTCACTGAAGCGGGAAGGGACTGGCTGCTATTGGGCGAAGTGCCGGGGCAGGATCTCCTGTCATCTC
ACCTTGCTCCTGCCGAGAAAGTATCCATCATGGCTGATGCAATGCGGCGGCTGCATACGCTTGATCCGGC
TACCTGCCCATTCGACCACCAAGCGAAACATCGCATCGAGCGAGCACGTACTCGGATGGAAGCCGGTCTT
GTCGATCAGGATGATCTGGACGAAGAGCATCAGGGGCTCGCGCCAGCCGAACTGTTCGCCAGGCTCAAGG
CGAGCATGCCCGACGGCGAGGATCTCGTCGTGACCCATGGCGATGCCTGCTTGCCGAATATCATGGTGGA
AAATGGCCGCTTTTCTGGATTCATCGACTGTGGCCGGCTGGGTGTGGCGGACCGCTATCAGGACATAGCG
TTGGCTACCCGTGATATTGCTGAAGAGCTTGGCGGCGAATGGGCTGACCGCTTCCTCGTGCTTTACGGTA
TCGCCGCTCCCGATTCGCAGCGCATCGCCTTCTATCGCCTTCTTGACGAGTTCTTCTGAGCGGGACTCTG
GGGTTCGAAATGACCGACCAAGCGACGCCCAACCTGCCATCACGAGATTTCGATTCCACCGCCGCCTTCT
ATGAAAGGTTGGGCTTCGGAATCGTTTTCCGGGACGCCGGCTGGATGATCCTCCAGCGCGGGGATCTCAT
GCTGGAGTTCTTCGCCCACCCTAGGGGGAGGCTAACTGAAACACGGAAGGAGACAATACCGGAAGGAACC
CGCGCTATGACGGCAATAAAAAGACAGAATAAAACGCACGGTGTTGGGTCGTTTGTTCATAAACGCGGGG
TTCGGTCCCAGGGCTGGCACTCTGTCGATACCCCACCGAGACCCCATTGGGGCCAATACGCCCGCGTTTC
TTCCTTTTCCCCACCCCACCCCCCAAGTTCGGGTGAAGGCCCAGGGCTCGCAGCCAACGTCGGGGCGGCA
GGCCCTGCCATAGCCTCAGGTTACTCATATATACTTTAGATTGATTTAAAACTTCATTTTTAATTTAAAA
GGATCTAGGTGAAGATCCTTTTTGATAATCTCATGACCAAAATCCCTTAACGTGAGTTTTCGTTCCACTG
AGCGTCAGACCCCGTAGAAAAGATCAAAGGATCTTCTTGAGATCCTTTTTTTCTGCGCGTAATCTGCTGC
TTGCAAACAAAAAAACCACCGCTACCAGCGGTGGTTTGTTTGCCGGATCAAGAGCTACCAACTCTTTTTC
CGAAGGTAACTGGCTTCAGCAGAGCGCAGATACCAAATACTGTTCTTCTAGTGTAGCCGTAGTTAGGCCA
CCACTTCAAGAACTCTGTAGCACCGCCTACATACCTCGCTCTGCTAATCCTGTTACCAGTGGCTGCTGCC
AGTGGCGATAAGTCGTGTCTTACCGGGTTGGACTCAAGACGATAGTTACCGGATAAGGCGCAGCGGTCGG
GCTGAACGGGGGGTTCGTGCACACAGCCCAGCTTGGAGCGAACGACCTACACCGAACTGAGATACCTACA
GCGTGAGCTATGAGAAAGCGCCACGCTTCCCGAAGGGAGAAAGGCGGACAGGTATCCGGTAAGCGGCAGG
GTCGGAACAGGAGAGCGCACGAGGGAGCTTCCAGGGGGAAACGCCTGGTATCTTTATAGTCCTGTCGGGT
TTCGCCACCTCTGACTTGAGCGTCGATTTTTGTGATGCTCGTCAGGGGGGCGGAGCCTATGGAAAAACGC
CAGCAACGCGGCCTTTTTACGGTTCCTGGCCTTTTGCTGGCCTTTTGCTCACATGTTCTTTCCTGCGTTA
TCCCCTGATTCTGTGGATAACCGTATTACCGCCATGCAT
